Addgene plasmid #132160: pDONR221_SLC6A3
Purpose: Gateway entry clone with codon-optimized ORF sequence for subcloning into custom expression vectors
Depositing lab: RESOLUTE Consortium & Giulio Superti-Furga. Depositing organization: CeMM Research Center for Molecular Medicine. Publication: A study of the dopamine transporter using the TRACT assay, a novel in vitro tool for solute carrier drug discovery. Sijben HJ, van den Berg JJE, Broekhuis JD, IJzerman AP, Heitman LH. Sci Rep. 2021 Jan 14;11(1):1312. doi: 10.1038/s41598-020-79218-w. PubMed 33446713.
Backbone
  Vector backbone: pDONR221
  Backbone manufacturer: Thermo Fisher Scientific
  Backbone size w/o insert (bp): 2550
  Vector type: Mammalian Expression
Growth in bacteria
  Bacterial resistance: Kanamycin, 50 μg/mL
  Growth temperature: 37°C
  Growth strain: Stbl3
  Copy number: High Copy
Gene/Insert
  Gene/Insert name: SLC6A3 (alt name: DAT, DAT1)
  Species: H. sapiens (human)
  Insert size (bp): 1860
  Entrez Gene: SLC6A3 (a.k.a. DAT, DAT1, PKDYS, PKDYS1)
  Cloning method: Gateway Cloning
  Sequencing primers: 5′ M13-fwd; 3′ M13-rev
Terms and licenses: Academic/Nonprofit Terms; Industry Terms
Depositor comments: For more information on the full Resolute plasmid collection, please see www.addgene.org/depositor-collections/re-solute/. Please provide your feedback on this plasmid to the RESOLUTE consortium by filling out their RESOLUTE repository feedback form: https://forms.office.com/Pages/ResponsePage.aspx?id=0e05yklzmkS7rjFGQL4N7z4feCLQvEJAmVcOCM_u885UN1JJRko0Ukg4TVQwNTZLOUxPQVJWT1NHUCQlQCN0PWcu
How to cite: pDONR221_SLC6A3 was a gift from RESOLUTE Consortium & Giulio Superti-Furga (Addgene plasmid # 132160 ; http://n2t.net/addgene:132160 ; RRID:Addgene_132160)
