[The description below was written by a language model from this plasmid's Addgene catalogue record and pLannotate feature annotations shown in this document.]
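Description:
pDONR221_SLC6A3 is a Gateway entry clone built on the pDONR221 backbone and carrying a codon-optimized open reading frame for human SLC6A3, the dopamine transporter (also known as DAT or DAT1). The full sequenced plasmid is about 4.4 kb. It is maintained in E. coli through a high-copy ColE1/pUC-type origin of replication and selected with kanamycin via an aminoglycoside phosphotransferase (KanR) gene. Although the catalogue lists the vector type as mammalian expression, the annotated features show no eukaryotic promoter or polyadenylation signal driving the insert. The plasmid therefore serves as a shuttle for the ORF rather than as an expression construct in its own right.

The 1,860 bp SLC6A3 coding sequence lies between attL1 and attL2, the recombination sites generated when an insert is captured into a pDONR vector. In an LR Clonase reaction these sites recombine with the attR sites of a destination vector, moving the ORF directionally into any compatible expression backbone, where promoters, tags or reporters are supplied by the recipient. Upstream of attL1 are the rrnB T1 and T2 transcription terminators, which shield the insert from read-through transcription in bacteria. A T7 promoter lies just beyond attL2 on the reverse strand, and the short lacI and lacZα fragments annotated upstream of attL1 appear to be backbone remnants with no evident function. No epitope tags or fusion partners are annotated on the ORF. The encoded protein is a sodium-dependent amine transporter that terminates dopamine signalling by reuptake into presynaptic terminals. The clone belongs to a large solute carrier plasmid collection intended for subcloning transporter ORFs into custom expression vectors, and the associated publication describes an in vitro dopamine transporter assay for solute carrier drug discovery.
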