Features (pLannotate 1.2.2; 10 found; start..end, strand, type, name):
    121..213     +  CDS            lacI (fragment): lac repressor; lacI; The lac repressor binds to the lac operator to inhibit transcription in E. coli. This inhibition can be relieved by adding lactose or isopropyl-β-D-thiogalactopyranoside (IPTG).
    268..295     -  terminator     rrnB T2 terminator: transcription terminator T2 from the E. coli rrnB gene
    427..470     +  terminator     rrnB T1 terminator: Escherichia coli rrnB; transcription terminator T1 from the E. coli rrnB gene
    517..553     -  CDS            lacZα (fragment): LacZα fragment of β-galactosidase; lacZ fragment
    569..668     +  protein_bind   attL1: mutant version of attL; recombination site for the Gateway® LR reaction LR Clonase™
    674..2533    +  CDS            SLC6A3: SC6A3_HUMAN - Also known as DAT1. Experimental evidence at protein level: Swiss-Prot protein existence level 1. Amine transporter (PubMed:1406597, PubMed:8302271, PubMed:15505207). Terminates the action of dopamine by its high affinity sodium-dependent reuptake into presynaptic terminals (By similarity). Regulator of light-dependent retinal hyaloid vessel regression, downstream of OPN5 signaling (By similarity). From Homo sapiens (Human).
   2535..2634    -  protein_bind   attL2: mutant version of attL; recombination site for the Gateway® LR reaction LR Clonase™
   2652..2670    -  promoter       T7 promoter: promoter for bacteriophage T7 RNA polymerase
   2804..3613    +  CDS            KanR: aminoglycoside phosphotransferase; aph(3')-Ia; confers resistance to kanamycin in bacteria or G418 (Geneticin®) in eukaryotes
   3760..4348    +  rep_origin     ori: high-copy-number ColE1/pMB1/pBR322/pUC origin of replication
>Addgene plasmid #132160 | pDONR221_SLC6A3 | addgene full sequence | sequence record 260449 | Addgene NGS Result
CTTTCCTGCGTTATCCCCTGATTCTGTGGATAACCGTATTACCGCCTTTGAGTGAGCTGATACCGCTCGC
CGCAGCCGAACGACCGAGCGCAGCGAGTCAGTGAGCGAGGAAGCGGAAGAGCGCCCAATACGCAAACCGC
CTCTCCCCGCGCGTTGGCCGATTCATTAATGCAGCTGGCACGACAGGTTTCCCGACTGGAAAGCGGGCAG
TGAGCGCAACGCAATTAATACGCGTACCGCTAGCCAGGAAGAGTTTGTAGAAACGCAAAAAGGCCATCCG
TCAGGATGGCCTTCTGCTTAGTTTGATGCCTGGCAGTTTATGGCGGGCGTCCTGCCCGCCACCCTCCGGG
CCGTTGCTTCACAACGTTCAAATCCGCTCCCGGCGGATTTGTCCTACTCAGGAGAGCGTTCACCGACAAA
CAACAGATAAAACGAAAGGCCCAGTCTTCCGACTGAGCCTTTCGTTTTATTTGATGCCTGGCAGTTCCCT
ACTCTCGCGTTAACGCTAGCATGGATGTTTTCCCAGTCACGACGTTGTAAAACGACGGCCAGTCTTAAGC
TCGGGCCCCAAATAATGATTTTATTTTGACTGATAGTGACCTGTTCGTTGCAACACATTGATGAGCAATG
CTTTTTTATAATGCCAACTTTGTACAAAAAAGCAGGCTCCACCATGAGCAAGTCCAAGTGCAGCGTGGGA
CTGATGAGCTCCGTGGTGGCACCTGCAAAGGAGCCAAACGCAGTGGGCCCCAAGGAGGTGGAGCTGATCC
TGGTGAAGGAGCAGAACGGCGTGCAGCTGACCTCTAGCACCCTGACAAATCCCAGGCAGTCTCCTGTGGA
GGCACAGGACAGGGAGACATGGGGCAAGAAGATCGATTTCCTGCTGAGCGTGATCGGCTTTGCCGTGGAC
CTGGCCAACGTGTGGAGGTTCCCATACCTGTGCTATAAGAATGGAGGAGGAGCCTTCCTGGTGCCATACC
TGCTGTTCATGGTCATCGCCGGCATGCCCCTGTTCTATATGGAGCTGGCCCTGGGACAGTTTAACAGGGA
GGGAGCAGCAGGCGTGTGGAAGATCTGTCCTATCCTGAAGGGCGTGGGCTTCACCGTGATCCTGATCTCC
CTGTACGTGGGCTTCTTTTATAATGTGATCATCGCCTGGGCCCTGCACTACCTGTTCTCCTCTTTTACCA
CAGAGCTGCCTTGGATCCACTGCAACAATTCTTGGAACAGCCCAAATTGTAGCGACGCACACCCAGGCGA
CAGCTCCGGCGATTCTAGCGGCCTGAATGATACATTCGGCACCACACCAGCCGCCGAGTATTTTGAGAGG
GGCGTGCTGCACCTGCACCAGTCCCACGGAATCGACGATCTGGGACCACCTAGATGGCAGCTGACCGCAT
GCCTGGTGCTGGTCATCGTGCTGCTGTACTTCTCTCTGTGGAAGGGCGTGAAGACAAGCGGCAAGGTGGT
GTGGATCACCGCCACAATGCCATATGTGGTGCTGACCGCCCTGCTGCTGAGGGGAGTGACACTGCCAGGA
GCAATCGACGGAATCAGGGCATACCTGTCCGTGGACTTCTACAGACTGTGCGAGGCAAGCGTGTGGATCG
ACGCAGCAACCCAGGTGTGCTTCAGCCTGGGCGTGGGCTTTGGCGTGCTGATCGCCTTCTCCTCTTACAA
CAAGTTTACCAACAACTGTTACAGAGATGCCATCGTGACCACATCCATCAATTCTCTGACAAGCTTCAGC
TCCGGCTTTGTGGTGTTCAGCTTTCTGGGCTACATGGCCCAGAAGCACTCCGTGCCAATCGGCGACGTGG
CAAAGGATGGACCTGGACTGATCTTCATCATCTATCCTGAGGCCATCGCCACCCTGCCACTGTCTAGCGC
CTGGGCAGTGGTGTTCTTTATCATGCTGCTGACCCTGGGAATCGACAGCGCCATGGGAGGCATGGAGTCC
GTGATCACAGGCCTGATCGATGAGTTTCAGCTGCTGCACCGGCACAGAGAGCTGTTCACCCTGTTTATCG
TGCTGGCCACATTCCTGCTGTCCCTGTTTTGCGTGACCAACGGCGGCATCTACGTGTTCACACTGCTGGA
CCACTTTGCAGCAGGCACCTCCATCCTGTTCGGCGTGCTGATCGAGGCAATCGGAGTGGCATGGTTCTAC
GGAGTGGGACAGTTTTCTGACGATATCCAGCAGATGACAGGCCAGCGGCCCTCTCTGTATTGGAGACTGT
GCTGGAAGCTGGTGAGCCCTTGTTTCCTGCTGTTTGTGGTGGTGGTGTCCATCGTGACCTTCAGGCCACC
CCACTACGGCGCCTATATCTTTCCCGATTGGGCCAATGCCCTGGGCTGGGTCATCGCCACATCCTCTATG
GCCATGGTGCCTATCTACGCCGCCTATAAGTTCTGTTCCCTGCCAGGCTCTTTTAGGGAGAAGCTGGCCT
ACGCCATCGCCCCTGAGAAGGACAGGGAGCTGGTGGATAGGGGAGAGGTGCGCCAGTTCACCCTGAGACA
CTGGCTGAAGGTGGACCCAGCTTTCTTGTACAAAGTTGGCATTATAAGAAAGCATTGCTTATCAATTTGT
TGCAACGAACAGGTCACTATCAGTCAAAATAAAATCATTATTTGCCATCCAGCTGATATCCCCTATAGTG
AGTCGTATTACATGGTCATAGCTGTTTCCTGGCAGCTCTGGCCCGTGTCTCAAAATCTCTGATGTTACAT
TGCACAAGATAAAAATATATCATCATGAACAATAAAACTGTCTGCTTACATAAACAGTAATACAAGGGGT
GTTATGAGCCATATTCAACGGGAAACGTCGAGGCCGCGATTAAATTCCAACATGGATGCTGATTTATATG
GGTATAAATGGGCTCGCGATAATGTCGGGCAATCAGGTGCGACAATCTATCGCTTGTATGGGAAGCCCGA
TGCGCCAGAGTTGTTTCTGAAACATGGCAAAGGTAGCGTTGCCAATGATGTTACAGATGAGATGGTCAGA
CTAAACTGGCTGACGGAATTTATGCCTCTTCCGACCATCAAGCATTTTATCCGTACTCCTGATGATGCAT
GGTTACTCACCACTGCGATCCCCGGAAAAACAGCATTCCAGGTATTAGAAGAATATCCTGATTCAGGTGA
AAATATTGTTGATGCGCTGGCAGTGTTCCTGCGCCGGTTGCATTCGATTCCTGTTTGTAATTGTCCTTTT
AACAGCGATCGCGTATTTCGTCTCGCTCAGGCGCAATCACGAATGAATAACGGTTTGGTTGATGCGAGTG
ATTTTGATGACGAGCGTAATGGCTGGCCTGTTGAACAAGTCTGGAAAGAAATGCATAAACTTTTGCCATT
CTCACCGGATTCAGTCGTCACTCATGGTGATTTCTCACTTGATAACCTTATTTTTGACGAGGGGAAATTA
ATAGGTTGTATTGATGTTGGACGAGTCGGAATCGCAGACCGATACCAGGATCTTGCCATCCTATGGAACT
GCCTCGGTGAGTTTTCTCCTTCATTACAGAAACGGCTTTTTCAAAAATATGGTATTGATAATCCTGATAT
GAATAAATTGCAGTTTCATTTGATGCTCGATGAGTTTTTCTAATCAGAATTGGTTAATTGGTTGTAACAC
TGGCAGAGCATTACGCTGACTTGACGGGACGGCGCAAGCTCATGACCAAAATCCCTTAACGTGAGTTACG
CGTCGTTCCACTGAGCGTCAGACCCCGTAGAAAAGATCAAAGGATCTTCTTGAGATCCTTTTTTTCTGCG
CGTAATCTGCTGCTTGCAAACAAAAAAACCACCGCTACCAGCGGTGGTTTGTTTGCCGGATCAAGAGCTA
CCAACTCTTTTTCCGAAGGTAACTGGCTTCAGCAGAGCGCAGATACCAAATACTGTTCTTCTAGTGTAGC
CGTAGTTAGGCCACCACTTCAAGAACTCTGTAGCACCGCCTACATACCTCGCTCTGCTAATCCTGTTACC
AGTGGCTGCTGCCAGTGGCGATAAGTCGTGTCTTACCGGGTTGGACTCAAGACGATAGTTACCGGATAAG
GCGCAGCGGTCGGGCTGAACGGGGGGTTCGTGCACACAGCCCAGCTTGGAGCGAACGACCTACACCGAAC
TGAGATACCTACAGCGTGAGCTATGAGAAAGCGCCACGCTTCCCGAAGGGAGAAAGGCGGACAGGTATCC
GGTAAGCGGCAGGGTCGGAACAGGAGAGCGCACGAGGGAGCTTCCAGGGGGAAACGCCTGGTATCTTTAT
AGTCCTGTCGGGTTTCGCCACCTCTGACTTGAGCGTCGATTTTTGTGATGCTCGTCAGGGGGGCGGAGCC
TATGGAAAAACGCCAGCAACGCGGCCTTTTTACGGTTCCTGGCCTTTTGCTGGCCTTTTGCTCACATGTT
