>Addgene plasmid #132160 | pDONR221_SLC6A3 | depositor partial sequence | sequence record 253720 | Codon-optimized ORF of SLC6A3
ATGAGCAAGTCCAAGTGCAGCGTGGGACTGATGAGCTCCGTGGTGGCACCTGCAAAGGAGCCAAACGCAG
TGGGCCCCAAGGAGGTGGAGCTGATCCTGGTGAAGGAGCAGAACGGCGTGCAGCTGACCTCTAGCACCCT
GACAAATCCCAGGCAGTCTCCTGTGGAGGCACAGGACAGGGAGACATGGGGCAAGAAGATCGATTTCCTG
CTGAGCGTGATCGGCTTTGCCGTGGACCTGGCCAACGTGTGGAGGTTCCCATACCTGTGCTATAAGAATG
GAGGAGGAGCCTTCCTGGTGCCATACCTGCTGTTCATGGTCATCGCCGGCATGCCCCTGTTCTATATGGA
GCTGGCCCTGGGACAGTTTAACAGGGAGGGAGCAGCAGGCGTGTGGAAGATCTGTCCTATCCTGAAGGGC
GTGGGCTTCACCGTGATCCTGATCTCCCTGTACGTGGGCTTCTTTTATAATGTGATCATCGCCTGGGCCC
TGCACTACCTGTTCTCCTCTTTTACCACAGAGCTGCCTTGGATCCACTGCAACAATTCTTGGAACAGCCC
AAATTGTAGCGACGCACACCCAGGCGACAGCTCCGGCGATTCTAGCGGCCTGAATGATACATTCGGCACC
ACACCAGCCGCCGAGTATTTTGAGAGGGGCGTGCTGCACCTGCACCAGTCCCACGGAATCGACGATCTGG
GACCACCTAGATGGCAGCTGACCGCATGCCTGGTGCTGGTCATCGTGCTGCTGTACTTCTCTCTGTGGAA
GGGCGTGAAGACAAGCGGCAAGGTGGTGTGGATCACCGCCACAATGCCATATGTGGTGCTGACCGCCCTG
CTGCTGAGGGGAGTGACACTGCCAGGAGCAATCGACGGAATCAGGGCATACCTGTCCGTGGACTTCTACA
GACTGTGCGAGGCAAGCGTGTGGATCGACGCAGCAACCCAGGTGTGCTTCAGCCTGGGCGTGGGCTTTGG
CGTGCTGATCGCCTTCTCCTCTTACAACAAGTTTACCAACAACTGTTACAGAGATGCCATCGTGACCACA
TCCATCAATTCTCTGACAAGCTTCAGCTCCGGCTTTGTGGTGTTCAGCTTTCTGGGCTACATGGCCCAGA
AGCACTCCGTGCCAATCGGCGACGTGGCAAAGGATGGACCTGGACTGATCTTCATCATCTATCCTGAGGC
CATCGCCACCCTGCCACTGTCTAGCGCCTGGGCAGTGGTGTTCTTTATCATGCTGCTGACCCTGGGAATC
GACAGCGCCATGGGAGGCATGGAGTCCGTGATCACAGGCCTGATCGATGAGTTTCAGCTGCTGCACCGGC
ACAGAGAGCTGTTCACCCTGTTTATCGTGCTGGCCACATTCCTGCTGTCCCTGTTTTGCGTGACCAACGG
CGGCATCTACGTGTTCACACTGCTGGACCACTTTGCAGCAGGCACCTCCATCCTGTTCGGCGTGCTGATC
GAGGCAATCGGAGTGGCATGGTTCTACGGAGTGGGACAGTTTTCTGACGATATCCAGCAGATGACAGGCC
AGCGGCCCTCTCTGTATTGGAGACTGTGCTGGAAGCTGGTGAGCCCTTGTTTCCTGCTGTTTGTGGTGGT
GGTGTCCATCGTGACCTTCAGGCCACCCCACTACGGCGCCTATATCTTTCCCGATTGGGCCAATGCCCTG
GGCTGGGTCATCGCCACATCCTCTATGGCCATGGTGCCTATCTACGCCGCCTATAAGTTCTGTTCCCTGC
CAGGCTCTTTTAGGGAGAAGCTGGCCTACGCCATCGCCCCTGAGAAGGACAGGGAGCTGGTGGATAGGGG
AGAGGTGCGCCAGTTCACCCTGAGACACTGGCTGAAGGTG
